>Addgene plasmid #118647 | pAC1814_pCR8-gSMN2-DN2 | addgene full sequence | sequence record 232490 | Addgene NGS Result
AGCGGAAGAGCGCCCAATACGCAAACCGCCTCTCCCCGCGCGTTGGCCGATTCATTAATGCAGCTGGCAC
GACAGGTTTCCCGACTGGAAAGCGGGCAGTGAGCGCAACGCAATTAATACGCGTACCGCTAGCCAGGAAG
AGTTTGTAGAAACGCAAAAAGGCCATCCGTCAGGATGGCCTTCTGCTTAGTTTGATGCCTGGCAGTTTAT
GGCGGGCGTCCTGCCCGCCACCCTCCGGGCCGTTGCTTCACAACGATCAAATCCGCTCCCGGCGGATTTG
TCCTACTCAGGAGAGCGTTCACCGACAAACAACAGATAAAACGAAAGGCCCAGTATTCCGACTGAGCCTT
TCGTTTTATTTGATGCCTGGCAGTTCCCTACTCTCGCGTTAACGCTAGCATGGATGTTTTCCCAGTCACG
ACGTTGTAAAACGACGGCCAGTCTTAAGCTCGGGCCCCAAATAATGATTTTATTTTGACTGATAGTGACC
TGTTCGTTGCAACAAATTGATGAGCAATGCTTTTTTATAATGCCAACTTTGTACAAAAAAGCAGGCTCCG
AATTCACCGGTGAGGGCCTATTTCCCATGATTCCTTCATATTTGCATATACGATACAAGGCTGTTAGAGA
GATAATTGGAATTAATTTGACTGTAAACACAAAGATATTAGTACAAAATACGTGACGTAGAAAGTAATAA
TTTCTTGGGTAGTTTGCAGTTTTAAAATTATGTTTTAAAATGGACTATCATATGCTTACCGTAACTTGAA
AGTATTTCGATTTCTTGGCTTTATATATCTTGTGGAAAGGACGAAACACCGAACCCCTACCAACTGGTCG
GGGTTTGAAACGAGAATTCTAGTAGGGATGTAGTTTTTTTGGCGCGCCTTAATTAAGAATTCGACCCAGC
TTTCTTGTACAAAGTTGGCATTATAAAAAATAATTGCTCATCAATTTGTTGCAACGAACAGGTCACTATC
AGTCAAAATAAAATCATTATTTGCCATCCAGCTGATATCCCCTATAGTGAGTCGTATTACATGGTCATAG
CTGTTTCCTGGCAGCTCTGGCCCGTGTCTCAAAATCTCTGATGTTACATTGCACAAGATAAAAATATATC
ATCATGCCTCCTCTAGACCAGCCAGGACAGAAATGCCTCGACTTCGCTGCTACCCAAGGTTGCCGGGTGA
CGCACACCGTGGAAACGGATGAAGGCACGAACCCAGTGGACATAAGCCTGTTCGGTTCGTAAGCTGTAAT
GCAAGTAGCGTATGCGCTCACGCAACTGGTCCAGAACCTTGACCGAACGCAGCGGTGGTAACGGCGCAGT
GGCGGTTTTCATGGCTTGTTATGACTGTTTTTTTGGGGTACAGTCTATGCCTCGGGCATCCAAGCAGCAA
GCGCGTTACGCCGTGGGTCGATGTTTGATGTTATGGAGCAGCAACGATGTTACGCAGCAGGGCAGTCGCC
CTAAAACAAAGTTAAACATTATGAGGGAAGCGGTGATCGCCGAAGTATCGACTCAACTATCAGAGGTAGT
TGGCGTCATCGAGCGCCATCTCGAACCGACGTTGCTGGCCGTACATTTGTACGGCTCCGCAGTGGATGGC
GGCCTGAAGCCACACAGTGATATTGATTTGCTGGTTACGGTGACCGTAAGGCTTGATGAAACAACGCGGC
GAGCTTTGATCAACGACCTTTTGGAAACTTCGGCTTCCCCTGGAGAGAGCGAGATTCTCCGCGCTGTAGA
AGTCACCATTGTTGTGCACGACGACATCATTCCGTGGCGTTATCCAGCTAAGCGCGAACTGCAATTTGGA
GAATGGCAGCGCAATGACATTCTTGCAGGTATCTTCGAGCCAGCCACGATCGACATTGATCTGGCTATCT
TGCTGACAAAAGCAAGAGAACATAGCGTTGCCTTGGTAGGTCCAGCGGCGGAGGAACTCTTTGATCCGGT
TCCTGAACAGGATCTATTTGAGGCGCTAAATGAAACCTTAACGCTATGGAACTCGCCGCCCGACTGGGCT
GGCGATGAGCGAAATGTAGTGCTTACGTTGTCCCGCATTTGGTACAGCGCAGTAACCGGCAAAATCGCGC
CGAAGGATGTCGCTGCCGACTGGGCAATGGAGCGCCTGCCGGCCCAGTATCAGCCCGTCATACTTGAAGC
TAGACAGGCTTATCTTGGACAAGAAGAAGATCGCTTGGCCTCGCGCGCAGATCAGTTGGAAGAATTTGTC
CACTACGTGAAAGGCGAGATCACCAAGGTAGTCGGCAAATAACCCTCGAGCCACCCATGACCAAAATCCC
TTAACGTGAGTTACGCGTCGTTCCACTGAGCGTCAGACCCCGTAGAAAAGATCAAAGGATCTTCTTGAGA
TCCTTTTTTTCTGCGCGTAATCTGCTGCTTGCAAACAAAAAAACCACCGCTACCAGCGGTGGTTTGTTTG
CCGGATCAAGAGCTACCAACTCTTTTTCCGAAGGTAACTGGCTTCAGCAGAGCGCAGATACCAAATACTG
TTCTTCTAGTGTAGCCGTAGTTAGGCCACCACTTCAAGAACTCTGTAGCACCGCCTACATACCTCGCTCT
GCTAATCCTGTTACCAGTGGCTGCTGCCAGTGGCGATAAGTCGTGTCTTACCGGGTTGGACTCAAGACGA
TAGTTACCGGATAAGGCGCAGCGGTCGGGCTGAACGGGGGGTTCGTGCACACAGCCCAGCTTGGAGCGAA
CGACCTACACCGAACTGAGATACCTACAGCGTGAGCTATGAGAAAGCGCCACGCTTCCCGAAGGGAGAAA
GGCGGACAGGTATCCGGTAAGCGGCAGGGTCGGAACAGGAGAGCGCACGAGGGAGCTTCCAGGGGGAAAC
GCCTGGTATCTTTATAGTCCTGTCGGGTTTCGCCACCTCTGACTTGAGCGTCGATTTTTGTGATGCTCGT
CAGGGGGGCGGAGCCTATGGAAAAACGCCAGCAACGCGGCCTTTTTACGGTTCCTGGCCTTTTGCTGGCC
TTTTGCTCACATGTTCTTTCCTGCGTTATCCCCTGATTCTGTGGATAACCGTATTACCGCCTTTGAGTGA
GCTGATACCGCTCGCCGCAGCCGAACGACCGAGCGCAGCGAGTCAGTGAGCGAGGA
Features (pLannotate 1.2.2; 13 found; start..end, strand, type, name):
     10..102     +  CDS            lacI (fragment): lac repressor; lacI; The lac repressor binds to the lac operator to inhibit transcription in E. coli. This inhibition can be relieved by adding lactose or isopropyl-β-D-thiogalactopyranoside (IPTG).
    157..184     -  terminator     rrnB T2 terminator: transcription terminator T2 from the E. coli rrnB gene
    276..362     -  terminator     rrnB T1 terminator: Escherichia coli rrnB; transcription terminator T1 from the E. coli rrnB gene
    406..442     -  CDS            lacZα (fragment): LacZα fragment of β-galactosidase; lacZ fragment
    458..557     +  protein_bind   attL1: mutant version of attL; recombination site for the Gateway® LR reaction LR Clonase™
    572..812     +  promoter       U6 promoter: RNA polymerase III promoter for human U6 snRNA
    822..851     +  misc_RNA       RfxCas13d DR30: 5' processed 30-base direct repeat for an RfxCas13d gRNA (Konermann et al., 2018)
    904..1003    -  protein_bind   attL2: mutant version of attL; recombination site for the Gateway® LR reaction LR Clonase™
   1021..1039    -  promoter       T7 promoter: promoter for bacteriophage T7 RNA polymerase
   1229..1252    +  promoter       Pc promoter (fragment): intI1 (promoter lies within the coding sequence); class 1 integron promoter
   1428..1484    +  CDS            GmR (fragment): gentamycin acetyltransferase; aacC1; confers resistance to gentamycin
   1491..2282    +  CDS            SmR: aminoglycoside adenylyltransferase (Murphy, 1985); aadA; confers resistance to spectinomycin and streptomycin
   2375..2963    +  rep_origin     ori: high-copy-number ColE1/pMB1/pBR322/pUC origin of replication
