[The description below was written by a language model from this plasmid's Addgene catalogue record and pLannotate feature annotations shown in this document.]
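Description:
pAC1814_pCR8-gSMN2-DN2 is a small (about 3.1 kb) guide RNA expression plasmid built on the Invitrogen pCR8/GW/TOPO Gateway entry backbone, intended for transient transfection of mammalian cells and for use as a Gateway donor. It replicates in E. coli from a high-copy ColE1/pUC-type origin and is selected with spectinomycin through the aadA (SmR) aminoglycoside adenylyltransferase gene. Short annotated fragments of lacI, lacZα, a gentamicin resistance gene and an integron Pc promoter appear to be backbone remnants rather than functional parts. The rrnB T1 and T2 terminators upstream of the cloning region insulate it from read-through transcription in bacteria.

The payload sits between the attL1 and attL2 recombination sites. It consists of the human U6 RNA polymerase III promoter followed by the 30-base processed direct repeat of RfxCas13d (CasRx), the scaffold that the Cas13d protein recognises. The synthetic spacer designated SMN2-DN2 was inserted after the repeat by BbsI restriction cloning, which destroyed both sites. The spacer itself is not annotated in the feature table, and the record does not state exactly where it binds, although the name indicates an SMN2 transcript target. Because the whole U6-gRNA cassette is flanked by attL sites, it can be transferred by an LR reaction into attR-containing destination vectors. The plasmid does not encode a Cas protein, so it must be co-delivered with a CasRx-based effector. It was deposited in connection with work on CRISPR artificial splicing factors, in which RNA-targeting guides recruit engineered splicing regulators to chosen transcripts.
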