Addgene plasmid #118647: pAC1814_pCR8-gSMN2-DN2
Purpose: Transient transfection; Expressed SMN2-DN2 CasRx gRNA; Gateway Donor
Depositing lab: Albert Cheng. Depositing organization: Jackson Laboratory. Publication: CRISPR artificial splicing factors. Du M, Jillette N, Zhu JJ, Li S, Cheng AW. Nat Commun. 2020 Jun 12;11(1):2973. doi: 10.1038/s41467-020-16806-4. PubMed 32532987.
Backbone
  Vector backbone: pCR8/GW/TOPO
  Backbone manufacturer: Invitrogen
  Vector type: Mammalian Expression, CRISPR
Growth in bacteria
  Bacterial resistance: Spectinomycin, 50 μg/mL
  Growth temperature: 37°C
  Growth strain: NEB Stable
  Copy number: Unknown
Gene/Insert
  Gene/Insert name: gSMN2-DN2
  Species: Synthetic
  Promoter: U6
  Cloning method: Restriction Enzyme; 5′ cloning site BbsI (destroyed during cloning); 3′ cloning site BbsI (destroyed during cloning)
  Sequencing primers: 5′ M13F; 3′ M13R
Terms and licenses: Academic/Nonprofit Terms; Industry Terms: Not Available to Industry
Depositor comments: More info at http://CasFx.org . Please visit https://www.biorxiv.org/content/early/2018/09/30/431064 for bioRxiv preprint.
How to cite: pAC1814_pCR8-gSMN2-DN2 was a gift from Albert Cheng (Addgene plasmid # 118647 ; http://n2t.net/addgene:118647 ; RRID:Addgene_118647)
